>Addgene plasmid #116804 | pHAGE-XPO1 | addgene full sequence | sequence record 241778 | Addgene NGS Result
TGGAAGGGCTAATTCACTCCCAAAGAAGACAAGATATCCTTGATCTGTGGATCTACCACACACAAGGCTA
CTTCCCTGATTAGCAGAACTACACACCAGGGCCAGGGGTCAGATATCCACTGACCTTTGGATGGTGCTAC
AAGCTAGTACCAGTTGAGCCAGATAAGGTAGAAGAGGCCAATAAAGGAGAGAACACCAGCTTGTTACACC
CTGTGAGCCTGCATGGGATGGATGACCCGGAGAGAGAAGTGTTAGAGTGGAGGTTTGACAGCCGCCTAGC
ATTTCATCACGTGGCCCGAGAGCTGCATCCGGAGTACTTCAAGAACTGCTGATATCGAGCTTGCTACAAG
GGACTTTCCGCTGGGGACTTTCCAGGGAGGCGTGGCCTGGGCGGGACTGGGGAGTGGCGAGCCCTCAGAT
CCTGCATATAAGCAGCTGCTTTTTGCCTGTACTGGGTCTCTCTGGTTAGACCAGATCTGAGCCTGGGAGC
TCTCTGGCTAACTAGGGAACCCACTGCTTAAGCCTCAATAAAGCTTGCCTTGAGTGCTTCAAGTAGTGTG
TGCCCGTCTGTTGTGTGACTCTGGTAACTAGAGATCCCTCAGACCCTTTTAGTCAGTGTGGAAAATCTCT
AGCAGTGGCGCCCGAACAGGGACTTGAAAGCGAAAGGGAAACCAGAGGAGCTCTCTCGACGCAGGACTCG
GCTTGCTGAAGCGCGCACGGCAAGAGGCGAGGGGCGGCGACTGGTGAGTACGCCAAAAATTTTGACTAGC
GGAGGCTAGAAGGAGAGAGATGGGTGCGAGAGCGTCAGTATTAAGCGGGGGAGAATTAGATCGCGATGGG
AAAAAATTCGGTTAAGGCCAGGGGGAAAGAAAAAATATAAATTAAAACATATAGTATGGGCAAGCAGGGA
GCTAGAACGATTCGCAGTTAATCCTGGCCTGTTAGAAACATCAGAAGGCTGTAGACAAATACTGGGACAG
CTACAACCATCCCTTCAGACAGGATCAGAAGAACTTAGATCATTATATAATACAGTAGCAACCCTCTATT
GTGTGCATCAAAGGATAGAGATAAAAGACACCAAGGAAGCTTTAGACAAGATAGAGGAAGAGCAAAACAA
AAGTAAGACCACCGCACAGCAAGCGGCCGGCCGCTGATCTTCAGACCTGGAGGAGGAGATATGAGGGACA
ATTGGAGAAGTGAATTATATAAATATAAAGTAGTAAAAATTGAACCATTAGGAGTAGCACCCACCAAGGC
AAAGAGAAGAGTGGTGCAGAGAGAAAAAAGAGCAGTGGGAATAGGAGCTTTGTTCCTTGGGTTCTTGGGA
GCAGCAGGAAGCACTATGGGCGCAGCGTCAATGACGCTGACGGTACAGGCCAGACAATTATTGTCTGGTA
TAGTGCAGCAGCAGAACAATTTGCTGAGGGCTATTGAGGCGCAACAGCATCTGTTGCAACTCACAGTCTG
GGGCATCAAGCAGCTCCAGGCAAGAATCCTGGCTGTGGAAAGATACCTAAAGGATCAACAGCTCCTGGGG
ATTTGGGGTTGCTCTGGAAAACTCATTTGCACCACTGCTGTGCCTTGGAATGCTAGTTGGAGTAATAAAT
CTCTGGAACAGATTTGGAATCACACGACCTGGATGGAGTGGGACAGAGAAATTAACAATTACACAAGCTT
AATACACTCCTTAATTGAAGAATCGCAAAACCAGCAAGAAAAGAATGAACAAGAATTATTGGAATTAGAT
AAATGGGCAAGTTTGTGGAATTGGTTTAACATAACAAATTGGCTGTGGTATATAAAATTATTCATAATGA
TAGTAGGAGGCTTGGTAGGTTTAAGAATAGTTTTTGCTGTACTTTCTATAGTGAATAGAGTTAGGCAGGG
ATATTCACCATTATCGTTTCAGACCCACCTCCCAACCCCGAGGGGACCCGACAGGCCCGAAGGAATAGAA
GAAGAAGGTGGAGAGAGAGACAGAGACAGATCCATTCGATTAGTGAACGGATCTCGACGGTATCGCCGAA
TTCACAAATGGCAGTATTCATCCACAATTTTAAAAGAAAAGGGGGGATTGGGGGGTACAGTGCAGGGGAA
AGAATAGTAGACATAATAGCAACAGACATACAAACTAAAGAATTACAAAAACAAATTACAAAAATTCAAA
ATTTTCGGGTTTATTACAGGGACAGCAGAGATCCAGTTTGGACTAGTCGTGAGGCTCCGGTGCCCGTCAG
TGGGCAGAGCGCACATCGCCCACAGTCCCCGAGAAGTTGGGGGGAGGGGTCGGCAATTGAACCGGTGCCT
AGAGAAGGTGGCGCGGGGTAAACTGGGAAAGTGATGTCGTGTACTGGCTCCGCCTTTTTCCCGAGGGTGG
GGGAGAACCGTATATAAGTGCAGTAGTCGCCGTGAACGTTCTTTTTCGCAACGGGTTTGCCGCCAGAACA
CAGGTAAGTGCCGTGTGTGGTTCCCGCGGGCCTGGCCTCTTTACGGGTTATGGCCCTTGCGTGCCTTGAA
TTACTTCCACCTGGCTGCAGTACGTGATTCTTGATCCCGAGCTTCGGGTTGGAAGTGGGTGGGAGAGTTC
GAGGCCTTGCGCTTAAGGAGCCCCTTCGCCTCGTGCTTGAGTTGAGGCCTGGCCTGGGCGCTGGGGCCGC
CGCGTGCGAATCTGGTGGCACCTTCGCGCCTGTCTCGCTGCTTTCGATAAGTCTCTAGCCATTTAAAATT
TTTGATGACCTGCTGCGACGCTTTTTTTCTGGCAAGATAGTCTTGTAAATGCGGGCCAAGATCTGCACAC
TGGTATTTCGGTTTTTGGGGCCGCGGGCGGCGACGGGGCCCGTGCGTCCCAGCGCACATGTTCGGCGAGG
CGGGGCCTGCGAGCGCGGCCACCGAGAATCGGACGGGGGTAGTCTCAAGCTGGCCGGCCTGCTCTGGTGC
CTGGCCTCGCGCCGCCGTGTATCGCCCCGCCCTGGGCGGCAAGGCTGGCCCGGTCGGCACCAGTTGCGTG
AGCGGAAAGATGGCCGCTTCCCGGCCCTGCTGCAGGGAGCTCAAAATGGAGGACGCGGCGCTCGGGAGAG
CGGGCGGGTGAGTCACCCACACAAAGGAAAAGGGCCTTTCCGTCCTCAGCCGTCGCTTCATGTGACTCCA
CGGAGTACCGGGCGCCGTCCAGGCACCTCGATTAGTTCTCGAGCTTTTGGAGTACGTCGTCTTTAGGTTG
GGGGGAGGGGTTTTATGCGATGGAGTTTCCCCACACTGAGTGGGTGGAGACTGAAGTTAGGCCAGCTTGG
CACTTGATGTAATTCTCCTTGGAATTTGCCCTTTTTGAGTTTGGATCTTGGTTCATTCTCAAGCCTCAGA
CAGTGGTTCAAAGTTTTTTTCTTCCATTTCAGGTGTCGTGAAGCGGCCCTGCAGATATCAACAAGTTTGT
ACAAAAAAGTTGGCATGCCAGCAATTATGACAATGTTAGCAGACCATGCAGCTCGTCAGCTGCTTGATTT
CAGCCAAAAACTGGATATCAACTTATTAGATAATGTGGTGAATTGCTTATACCATGGAGAAGGAGCCCAG
CAAAGAATGGCTCAAGAAGTACTGACACATTTAAAGGAGCATCCTGATGCTTGGACAAGAGTCGACACAA
TTTTGGAATTTTCTCAGAATATGAATACGAAATACTATGGACTACAAATTTTGGAAAATGTGATAAAAAC
AAGGTGGAAGATTCTTCCAAGGAACCAGTGCGAAGGAATAAAAAAATACGTTGTTGGCCTCATTATCAAG
ACGTCATCTGACCCAACTTGTGTAGAGAAAGAAAAGGTGTATATCGGAAAATTAAATATGATCCTTGTTC
AGATACTGAAACAAGAATGGCCCAAACATTGGCCAACTTTTATCAGTGATATTGTTGGAGCAAGTAGGAC
CAGCGAAAGTCTCTGTCAAAATAATATGGTGATTCTTAAACTCTTGAGTGAAGAAGTATTTGATTTCTCT
AGTGGACAGATAACCCAAGTCAAATCTAAGCATTTAAAAGACAGCATGTGCAATGAATTCTCACAGATAT
TTCAACTGTGTCAGTTTGTAATGGAAAATTCTCAAAATGCTCCACTTGTACATGCAACCTTGGAAACATT
GCTCAGATTTCTGAACTGGATTCCCCTGGGATATATTTTTGAGACCAAATTAATCAGCACATTGATTTAT
AAGTTCCTGAATGTTCCAATGTTTCGAAATGTCTCTCTGAAGTGCCTCACTGAGATTGCTGGTGTGAGTG
TAAGCCAATATGAAGAACAATTTGTAACACTATTTACTCTGACAATGATGCAACTAAAGCAGATGCTTCC
TTTAAATACCAATATTCGACTTGCGTACTCAAATGGAAAAGATGATGAACAGAACTTCATTCAAAATCTC
AGTTTGTTTCTCTGCACCTTTCTTAAGGAACATGATCAACTTATAGAAAAAAGATTAAATCTCAGGGAAA
CTCTTATGGAGGCCCTTCATTATATGTTGTTGGTATCTGAAGTAGAAGAAACTGAAATCTTTAAAATTTG
TCTTGAATACTGGAATCATTTGGCTGCTGAACTCTATAGAGAGAGTCCATTCTCTACATCTGCCTCTCCG
TTGCTTTCTGGAAGTCAACATTTTGATGTTCCTCCCAGGAGACAGCTATATTTGCCCATGTTATTCAAGG
TCCGTTTATTAATGGTTAGTCGAATGGCTAAACCAGAGGAAGTATTGGTTGTAGAGAATGATCAAGGAGA
AGTTGTGAGAGAATTCATGAAGGATACAGATTCCATAAATTTGTATAAGAATATGAGGGAAACATTGGTT
TATCTTACTCATCTGGATTATGTAGATACAGAAAGAATAATGACAGAGAAGCTTCACAATCAAGTGAATG
GTACAGAGTGGTCATGGAAAAATTTGAATACATTGTGTTGGGCAATAGGCTCCATTAGTGGAGCAATGCA
TGAAGAGGACGAAAAACGATTTCTTGTTACTGTTATAAAGGATCTATTAGGATTATGTGAACAGAAAAGA
GGCAAAGATAATAAAGCTATTATTGCATCAAATATCATGTACATAGTAGGTCAATACCCACGTTTTTTGA
GAGCTCACTGGAAATTTCTGAAGACTGTAGTTAACAAGCTGTTCGAATTCATGCATGAGACCCATGATGG
AGTCCAGGATATGGCTTGTGATACTTTCATTAAAATAGCCCAAAAATGCCGCAGGCATTTCGTTCAGGTT
CAGGTTGGAGAAGTGATGCCATTTATTGATGAAATTTTGAACAACATTAACACTATTATTTGTGATCTTC
AGCCTCAACAGGTTCATACGTTTTATGAAGCTGTGGGGTACATGATTGGTGCACAAACAGATCAAACAGT
ACAAGAACACTTGATAGAAAAGTACATGTTACTCCCTAATCAAGTGTGGGATAGTATAATCCAGCAGGCA
ACCAAAAATGTGGATATACTGAAAGATCCTGAAACAGTCAAGCAGCTTGGTAGCATTTTGAAAACAAATG
TGAGAGCCTGCAAAGCTGTTGGACACCCCTTTGTAATTCAGCTTGGAAGAATTTATTTAGATATGCTTAA
TGTATACAAGTGCCTCAGTGAAAATATTTCTGCAGCTATCCAAGCTAATGGTGAAATGGTTACAAAGCAA
CCATTGATTAGAAGTATGCGAACTGTAAAAAGGGAAACTTTAAAGTTAATATCTGGTTGGGTGAGCCGAT
CCAATGATCCACAGATGGTCGCTGAAAATTTTGTTCCCCCTCTGTTGGATGCAGTTCTCATTGATTATCA
GAGAAATGTCCCAGCTGCTAGAGAACCAGAAGTGCTTAGTACTATGGCCATAATTGTCAACAAGTTAGGG
GGACATATAACAGCTGAAATACCTCAAATATTTGATGCTGTTTTTGAATGCACATTGAATATGATAAATA
AGGACTTTGAAGAATATCCTGAACATAGAACGAACTTTTTCTTACTACTTCAGGCTGTCAATTCTCATTG
TTTCCCAGCATTCCTTGCTATTCCACCTACACAGTTTAAACTTGTTTTGGATTCCATCATTTGGGCTTTC
AAACATACTATGAGGAATGTCGCAGATACGGGCTTACAGATACTTTTTACACTCTTACAAAATGTTGCAC
AAGAAGAAGCTGCAGCTCAGAGTTTTTATCAAACTTATTTTTGTGATATTCTCCAGCATATCTTTTCTGT
TGTGACAGACACTTCACATACTGCTGGTTTAACAATGCATGCATCAATTCTTGCATATATGTTTAATTTG
GTTGAAGAAGGAAAAATAAGTACATCATTAAATCCTGGAAATCCAGTTAACAACCAAATCTTTCTTCAGG
AATATGTGGCTAATCTCCTTAAGTCGGCCTTCCCTCACCTACAAGATGCTCAAGTAAAGCTCTTTGTGAC
AGGGCTTTTCAGCTTAAATCAAGATATTCCTGCTTTCAAGGAACATTTAAGAGATTTCCTAGTTCAAATA
AAGGAATTTGCAGGTGAAGACACTTCTGATTTGTTTTTGGAAGAGAGAGAAATAGCCCTACGGCAGGCTG
ATGAAGAGAAACATAAACGTCAAATGTCTGTCCCTGGCATCTTTAATCCACATGAGATTCCAGAAGAAAT
GTGTGATTACCCAACATTCTTGTACAAAGTGGTGATATCCAATTAACCCTCACTAAAGGAGAGATATTAG
AATGTAAGAATAGCCCTATAGTGAGTCGTATTACCACCCAACTTTTCTATACAAAGTGGTTGATATCCAG
CACAGTGGCGGCCGCTCGAGTCTAGAGGGCCCGCGGTTCGAAGGTAAGCCTATCCCTAACCCTCTCCTCG
GTCTCGATTCTACGCGTACCGGTTAGTAATGAGATCCCTCCCCCCCCCCTAACGTTACTGGCCGAAGCCG
CTTGGAATAAGGCCGGTGTGCGTTTGTCTATATGTTATTTTCCACCATATTGCCGTCTTTTGGCAATGTG
AGGGCCCGGAAACCTGGCCCTGTCTTCTTGACGAGCATTCCTAGGGGTCTTTCCCCTCTCGCCAAAGGAA
TGCAAGGTCTGTTGAATGTCGTGAAGGAAGCAGTTCCTCTGGAAGCTTCTTGAAGACAAACAACGTCTGT
AGCGACCCTTTGCAGGCAGCGGAACCCCCCACCTGGCGACAGGTGCCTCTGCGGCCAAAAGCCACGTGTA
TAAGATACACCTGCAAAGGCGGCACAACCCCAGTGCCACGTTGTGAGTTGGATAGTTGTGGAAAGAGTCA
AATGGCTCTCCTCAAGCGTATTCAACAAGGGGCTGAAGGATGCCCAGAAGGTACCCCATTGTATGGGATC
TGATCTGGGGCCTCGGTGCACATGCTTTACATGTGTTTAGTCGAGGTTAAAAAAACGTCTAGGCCCCCCG
AACCACGGGGACGTGGTTTTCCTTTGAAAAACACGATGATAATATGGCCACACATATGACCGAGTACAAG
CCCACGGTGCGCCTCGCCACCCGCGACGACGTCCCCAGGGCCGTACGCACCCTCGCCGCCGCGTTCGCCG
ACTACCCCGCCACGCGCCACACCGTCGATCCGGACCGCCACATCGAGCGGGTCACCGAGCTGCAAGAACT
CTTCCTCACGCGCGTCGGGCTCGACATCGGCAAGGTGTGGGTCGCGGACGACGGCGCCGCGGTGGCGGTC
TGGACCACGCCGGAGAGCGTCGAAGCGGGGGCGGTGTTCGCCGAGATCGGCCCGCGCATGGCCGAGTTGA
GCGGTTCCCGGCTGGCCGCGCAGCAACAGATGGAAGGCCTCCTGGCGCCGCACCGGCCCAAGGAGCCCGC
GTGGTTCCTGGCCACCGTCGGCGTCTCGCCCGACCACCAGGGCAAGGGTCTGGGCAGCGCCGTCGTGCTC
CCCGGAGTGGAGGCGGCCGAGCGCGCCGGGGTGCCCGCCTTCCTGGAGACCTCCGCGCCCCGCAACCTCC
CCTTCTACGAGCGGCTCGGCTTCACCGTCACCGCCGACGTCGAGGTGCCCGAAGGACCGCGCACCTGGTG
CATGACCCGCAAGCCCGGTGCCTAAATCGATAGATCCTAATCAACCTCTGGATTACAAAATTTGTGAAAG
ATTGACTGGTATTCTTAACTATGTTGCTCCTTTTACGCTATGTGGATACGCTGCTTTAATGCCTTTGTAT
CATGCTATTGCTTCCCGTATGGCTTTCATTTTCTCCTCCTTGTATAAATCCTGGTTGCTGTCTCTTTATG
AGGAGTTGTGGCCCGTTGTCAGGCAACGTGGCGTGGTGTGCACTGTGTTTGCTGACGCAACCCCCACTGG
TTGGGGCATTGCCACCACCTGTCAGCTCCTTTCCGGGACTTTCGCTTTCCCCCTCCCTATTGCCACGGCG
GAACTCATCGCCGCCTGCCTTGCCCGCTGCTGGACAGGGGCTCGGCTGTTGGGCACTGACAATTCCGTGG
TGTTGTCGGGGAAATCATCGTCCTTTCCTTGGCTGCTCGCCTGTGTTGCCACCTGGATTCTGCGCGGGAC
GTCCTTCTGCTACGTCCCTTCGGCCCTCAATCCAGCGGACCTTCCTTCCCGCGGCCTGCTGCCGGCTCTG
CGGCCTCTTCCGCGTCTTCGCCTTCGCCCTCAGACGAGTCGGATCTCCCTTTGGGCCGCCTCCCCGCCTG
AGATCCTTTAAGACCAATGACTTACAAGGCAGCTGTAGATCTTAGCCACTTTTTAAAAGAAAAGGGGGGA
CTGGAAGGGCTAATTCACTCCCAACGAAGACAAGATCTGCTTTTTGCTTGTACTGGGTCTCTCTGGTTAG
ACCAGATCTGAGCCTGGGAGCTCTCTGGCTAACTAGGGAACCCACTGCTTAAGCCTCAATAAAGCTTGCC
TTGAGTGCTTCAAGTAGTGTGTGCCCGTCTGTTGTGTGACTCTGGTAACTAGAGATCCCTCAGACCCTTT
TAGTCAGTGTGGAAAATCTCTAGCAGTAGTAGTTCATGTCATCTTATTATTCAGTATTTATAACTTGCAA
AGAAATGAATATCAGAGAGTGAGAGGCCCGGGTTAATTAAGGAAAGGGCTAGATCATTCTTGAAGACGAA
AGGGCCTCGTGATACGCCTATTTTTATAGGTTAATGTCATGATAATAATGGTTTCTTAGACGTCAGGTGG
CACTTTTCGGGGAAATGTGCGCGGAACCCCTATTTGTTTATTTTTCTAAATACATTCAAATATGTATCCG
CTCATGAGACAATAACCCTGATAAATGCTTCAATAATATTGAAAAAGGAAGAGTATGAGTATTCAACATT
TCCGTGTCGCCCTTATTCCCTTTTTTGCGGCATTTTGCCTTCCTGTTTTTGCTCACCCAGAAACGCTGGT
GAAAGTAAAAGATGCTGAAGATCAGTTGGGTGCACGAGTGGGTTACATCGAACTGGATCTCAACAGCGGT
AAGATCCTTGAGAGTTTTCGCCCCGAAGAACGTTTTCCAATGATGAGCACTTTTAAAGTTCTGCTATGTG
GCGCGGTATTATCCCGTGTTGACGCCGGGCAAGAGCAACTCGGTCGCCGCATACACTATTCTCAGAATGA
CTTGGTTGAGTACTCACCAGTCACAGAAAAGCATCTTACGGATGGCATGACAGTAAGAGAATTATGCAGT
GCTGCCATAACCATGAGTGATAACACTGCGGCCAACTTACTTCTGACAACGATCGGAGGACCGAAGGAGC
TAACCGCTTTTTTGCACAACATGGGGGATCATGTAACTCGCCTTGATCGTTGGGAACCGGAGCTGAATGA
AGCCATACCAAACGACGAGCGTGACACCACGATGCCTGTAGCAATGGCAACAACGTTGCGCAAACTATTA
ACTGGCGAACTACTTACTCTAGCTTCCCGGCAACAATTAATAGACTGGATGGAGGCGGATAAAGTTGCAG
GACCACTTCTGCGCTCGGCCCTTCCGGCTGGCTGGTTTATTGCTGATAAATCTGGAGCCGGTGAGCGTGG
GTCTCGCGGTATCATTGCAGCACTGGGGCCAGATGGTAAGCCCTCCCGTATCGTAGTTATCTACACGACG
GGGAGTCAGGCAACTATGGATGAACGAAATAGACAGATCGCTGAGATAGGTGCCTCACTGATTAAGCATT
GGTAACTGTCAGACCAAGTTTACTCATATATACTTTAGATTGATTTAAAACTTCATTTTTAATTTAAAAG
GATCTAGGTGAAGATCCTTTTTGATAATCTCATGACCAAAATCCCTTAACGTGAGTTTTCGTTCCACTGA
GCGTCAGACCCCGTAGAAAAGATCAAAGGATCTTCTTGAGATCCTTTTTTTCTGCGCGTAATCTGCTGCT
TGCAAACAAAAAAACCACCGCTACCAGCGGTGGTTTGTTTGCCGGATCAAGAGCTACCAACTCTTTTTCC
GAAGGTAACTGGCTTCAGCAGAGCGCAGATACCAAATACTGTTCTTCTAGTGTAGCCGTAGTTAGGCCAC
CACTTCAAGAACTCTGTAGCACCGCCTACATACCTCGCTCTGCTAATCCTGTTACCAGTGGCTGCTGCCA
GTGGCGATAAGTCGTGTCTTACCGGGTTGGACTCAAGACGATAGTTACCGGATAAGGCGCAGCGGTCGGG
CTGAACGGGGGGTTCGTGCACACAGCCCAGCTTGGAGCGAACGACCTACACCGAACTGAGATACCTACAG
CGTGAGCTATGAGAAAGCGCCACGCTTCCCGAAGGGAGAAAGGCGGACAGGTATCCGGTAAGCGGCAGGG
TCGGAACAGGAGAGCGCACGAGGGAGCTTCCAGGGGGAAACGCCTGGTATCTTTATAGTCCTGTCGGGTT
TCGCCACCTCTGACTTGAGCGTCGATTTTTGTGATGCTCGTCAGGGGGGCGGAGCCTATGGAAAAACGCC
AGCAACGCGGCCTTTTTACGGTTCCTGGCCTTTTGCTGGCCTTTTGCTCACATGTTCTTTCCTGCGTTAT
CCCCTGATTCTGTGGATAACCGTATTACCGCCTTTGAGTGAGCTGATACCGCTCGCCGCAGCCGAACGAC
CGAGCGCAGCGAGTCAGTGAGCGAGGAAGCGGAAGAGCGCCCAATACGCAAACCGCCTCTCCCCGCGCGT
TGGCCGATTCATTAATGCAGCAAGCTCATGGCTGACTAATTTTTTTTATTTATGCAGAGGCCGAGGCCGC
CTCGGCCTCTGAGCTATTCCAGAAGTAGTGAGGAGGCTTTTTTGGAGGCCTAGGCTTTTGCAAAAAGCTC
CCCGTGGCACGACAGGTTTCCCGACTGGAAAGCGGGCAGTGAGCGCAACGCAATTAATGTGAGTTAGCTC
ACTCATTAGGCACCCCAGGCTTTACACTTTATGCTTCCGGCTCGTATGTTGTGTGGAATTGTGAGCGGAT
AACAATTTCACACAGGAAACAGCTATGACATGATTACGAATTTCACAAATAAAGCATTTTTTTCACTGCA
TTCTAGTTGTGGTTTGTCCAAACTCATCAATGTATCTTATCATGTCTGGATCAACTGGATAACTCAAGCT
AACCAAAATCATCCCAAACTTCCCACCCCATACCCTATTACCACTGCCAATTACCTGTGGTTTCATTTAC
TCTAAACCTGTGATTCCTCTGAATTATTTTCATTTTAAAGAAATTGTATTTGTTAAATATGTACTACAAA
CTTAGTAGT
Features (pLannotate 1.2.2; 29 found; start..end, strand, type, name):
    377..634     +  LTR            5' LTR (truncated): truncated 5' long terminal repeat (LTR) from HIV-1
    681..806     +  misc_feature   HIV-1 Ψ: packaging signal of human immunodeficiency virus type 1
    790..1128    +  CDS            HIV-1 gag (fragment): gag protein from human immunodeficiency virus 1; gag
   1303..1536    +  misc_feature   RRE: The Rev response element (RRE) of HIV-1 allows for Rev-dependent mRNA export from the nucleus to the cytoplasm.
   1913..2013    +  CDS            Rev (fragment): human immunodeficiency virus 1 (HIV-1) Rev protein; rev; enhances nuclear export of unspliced and incompletely spliced viral mRNAs
   2058..2175    +  misc_feature   cPPT/CTS: central polypurine tract and central termination sequence of HIV-1
   2223..3401    +  promoter       EF-1α promoter: strong constitutive promoter for human elongation factor EF-1α
   3422..3439    +  protein_bind   attB1 (fragment): mutant version of attB; core recombination site for the Gateway® BP reaction BP Clonase™
   3445..6657    +  CDS            XPO1: XPO1_HUMAN - Also known as CRM1. Experimental evidence at protein level: Swiss-Prot protein existence level 1. (Microbial infection) Mediates the export of unspliced or incompletely spliced RNAs out of the nucleus from different viruses including HIV-1, HTLV-1 and influenza A. Interacts with, and mediates the nuclear export of HIV-1 Rev and HTLV-1 Rex proteins. Involved in HTLV-1 Rex multimerization. From Homo sapiens (Human).
   6691..6709    +  promoter       T3 promoter: promoter for bacteriophage T3 RNA polymerase
   6735..6753    -  promoter       T7 promoter: promoter for bacteriophage T7 RNA polymerase
   6759..6777    -  protein_bind   attB4 (fragment): mutant version of attB; core recombination site for the Gateway® BP reaction BP Clonase™
   6833..6874    +  CDS            V5 tag: epitope tag from simian virus 5
   7000..7462    +  misc_feature   IRES: internal ribosome entry site (IRES) of the encephalomyocarditis virus (EMCV)
   7476..8073    +  CDS            PuroR (fragment): puromycin N-acetyltransferase; pac from Streptomyces; confers resistance to puromycin
   8089..8677    +  misc_feature   WPRE: woodchuck hepatitis virus posttranscriptional regulatory element
   8685..8750    +  CDS            nef (fragment): NEF_HV1Z2 - Experimental evidence at protein level: Swiss-Prot protein existence level 1. Extracellular Nef protein targets CD4(+) T-lymphocytes for apoptosis by interacting with CXCR4 surface receptors. From Human immunodeficiency virus type 1 group M subtype D (isolate Z2/CDC-Z34) (HIV-1).
   8752..8985    +  LTR            3' LTR (ΔU3): self-inactivating 3' long terminal repeat (LTR) from HIV-1
   9190..9294    +  promoter       AmpR promoter: bla
   9295..10155   +  CDS            AmpR: β-lactamase; bla; confers resistance to ampicillin, carbenicillin, and related antibiotics
  10326..10914   +  rep_origin     ori: high-copy-number ColE1/pMB1/pBR322/pUC origin of replication
  11097..11151   +  CDS            lacI (fragment): lac repressor; lacI; The lac repressor binds to the lac operator to inhibit transcription in E. coli. This inhibition can be relieved by adding lactose or isopropyl-β-D-thiogalactopyranoside (IPTG).
  11157..11250   +  rep_origin     SV40 ori (fragment): SV40 origin of replication
  11275..11312   +  CDS            lacI (fragment): lac repressor; lacI; The lac repressor binds to the lac operator to inhibit transcription in E. coli. This inhibition can be relieved by adding lactose or isopropyl-β-D-thiogalactopyranoside (IPTG).
  11325..11346   +  protein_bind   CAP binding site: CAP binding activates transcription in the presence of cAMP. E. coli catabolite activator protein
  11361..11391   +  promoter       lac promoter: promoter for the E. coli lac operon
  11395..11417   +  protein_bind   lac operator (fragment): The lac repressor binds to the lac operator to inhibit transcription in E. coli. This inhibition can be relieved by adding lactose or isopropyl-β-D-thiogalactopyranoside (IPTG). lac repressor encoded by lacI
  11449..11532   +  polyA_signal   SV40 poly(A) signal (fragment): SV40 polyadenylation signal
  11699..329     +  CDS            nef (fragment) (across the origin): NEF_HV1BR - Experimental evidence at protein level: Swiss-Prot protein existence level 1. Extracellular Nef protein targets CD4(+) T-lymphocytes for apoptosis by interacting with CXCR4 surface receptors (PubMed:14990729). From Human immunodeficiency virus type 1 group M subtype B (isolate BRU/LAI) (HIV-1).
