[The description below was written by a language model from this plasmid's Addgene catalogue record and pLannotate feature annotations shown in this document.]
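Description:
pHAGE-XPO1 is an HIV-1-based lentiviral expression plasmid of about 11.7 kb, built on the pHAGE backbone and carrying the wild-type human XPO1 open reading frame (also known as CRM1 or exportin-1, a nuclear export receptor). It is maintained in E. coli through a high-copy ColE1/pUC-type origin and an ampicillin resistance gene. The recorded use of a recombination-deficient strain reflects the repeated LTR sequences typical of lentiviral vectors. The viral portion runs from a truncated 5' LTR through the Ψ packaging signal with a partial gag fragment, the Rev response element and the cPPT/CTS, and ends in a ΔU3 self-inactivating 3' LTR. These elements allow the transcript to be packaged, exported, reverse transcribed and integrated, while leaving the integrated provirus without LTR promoter activity. Short nef, lacI, SV40 and lac-region fragments annotated elsewhere appear to be backbone remnants.

Within the provirus, the strong constitutive human EF-1α promoter drives XPO1, which was introduced by Gateway cloning and is flanked by attB-type recombination scars. Downstream lie short T3 and T7 phage promoter sequences and a V5 epitope tag. The record does not establish whether the tag is in frame with XPO1 or separated from it by a stop codon. An EMCV IRES then directs translation of puromycin N-acetyltransferase from the same transcript, so transduced cells can be selected with puromycin. A WPRE follows to enhance transcript expression. The stated purpose is lentiviral expression of XPO1. The plasmid comes from a study on systematic functional annotation of somatic mutations in cancer, where a wild-type clone would plausibly serve as the reference for mutant alleles, though the record does not say so.
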