Addgene plasmid #116804: pHAGE-XPO1
Purpose: Lentiviral expression of XPO1
Depositing lab: Gordon Mills & Kenneth Scott. Depositing organization: Baylor College of Medicine. Publication: Systematic Functional Annotation of Somatic Mutations in Cancer. Ng PK, Li J, Jeong KJ, Shao S, Chen H, Tsang YH, Sengupta S, Wang Z, Bhavana VH, Tran R, Soewito S, Minussi DC, Moreno D, Kong K, Dogruluk T, Lu H, Gao J, Tokheim C, Zhou DC, Johnson AM, Zeng J, Ip CKM, Ju Z, Wester M, Yu S, Li Y, Vellano CP, Schultz N, Karchin R, Ding L, Lu Y, Cheung LWT, Chen K, Shaw KR, Meric-Bernstam F, Scott KL, Yi S, Sahni N, Liang H, Mills GB. Cancer Cell. 2018 Mar 12;33(3):450-462.e10. doi: 10.1016/j.ccell.2018.01.021. PubMed 29533785.
Backbone
  Vector backbone: pHAGE
  Vector type: Lentiviral
Growth in bacteria
  Bacterial resistance: Ampicillin, 100 μg/mL
  Growth temperature: 37°C
  Growth strain: Stbl3
  Copy number: High Copy
Gene/Insert
  Gene/Insert name: XPO1
  Species: H. sapiens (human)
  Mutation: WT
  Entrez Gene: XPO1 (a.k.a. CRM-1, CRM1, emb, exp1)
  Cloning method: Gateway Cloning
Terms and licenses: Academic/Nonprofit Terms; Industry Terms: Not Available to Industry
How to cite: pHAGE-XPO1 was a gift from Gordon Mills & Kenneth Scott (Addgene plasmid # 116804 ; http://n2t.net/addgene:116804 ; RRID:Addgene_116804)
