>Addgene plasmid #116804 | pHAGE-XPO1 | depositor partial sequence | sequence record 219680 | insert
ATGCCAGCAATTATGACAATGTTAGCAGACCATGCAGCTCGTCAGCTGCTTGATTTCAGCCAAAAACTGG
ATATCAACTTATTAGATAATGTGGTGAATTGCTTATACCATGGAGAAGGAGCCCAGCAAAGAATGGCTCA
AGAAGTACTGACACATTTAAAGGAGCATCCTGATGCTTGGACAAGAGTCGACACAATTTTGGAATTTTCT
CAGAATATGAATACGAAATACTATGGACTACAAATTTTGGAAAATGTGATAAAAACAAGGTGGAAGATTC
TTCCAAGGAACCAGTGCGAAGGAATAAAAAAATACGTTGTTGGCCTCATTATCAAGACGTCATCTGACCC
AACTTGTGTAGAGAAAGAAAAGGTGTATATCGGAAAATTAAATATGATCCTTGTTCAGATACTGAAACAA
GAATGGCCCAAACATTGGCCAACTTTTATCAGTGATATTGTTGGAGCAAGTAGGACCAGCGAAAGTCTCT
GTCAAAATAATATGGTGATTCTTAAACTCTTGAGTGAAGAAGTATTTGATTTCTCTAGTGGACAGATAAC
CCAAGTCAAATCTAAGCATTTAAAAGACAGCATGTGCAATGAATTCTCACAGATATTTCAACTGTGTCAG
TTTGTAATGGAAAATTCTCAAAATGCTCCACTTGTACATGCAACCTTGGAAACATTGCTCAGATTTCTGA
ACTGGATTCCCCTGGGATATATTTTTGAGACCAAATTAATCAGCACATTGATTTATAAGTTCCTGAATGT
TCCAATGTTTCGAAATGTCTCTCTGAAGTGCCTCACTGAGATTGCTGGTGTGAGTGTAAGCCAATATGAA
GAACAATTTGTAACACTATTTACTCTGACAATGATGCAACTAAAGCAGATGCTTCCTTTAAATACCAATA
TTCGACTTGCGTACTCAAATGGAAAAGATGATGAACAGAACTTCATTCAAAATCTCAGTTTGTTTCTCTG
CACCTTTCTTAAGGAACATGATCAACTTATAGAAAAAAGATTAAATCTCAGGGAAACTCTTATGGAGGCC
CTTCATTATATGTTGTTGGTATCTGAAGTAGAAGAAACTGAAATCTTTAAAATTTGTCTTGAATACTGGA
ATCATTTGGCTGCTGAACTCTATAGAGAGAGTCCATTCTCTACATCTGCCTCTCCGTTGCTTTCTGGAAG
TCAACATTTTGATGTTCCTCCCAGGAGACAGCTATATTTGCCCATGTTATTCAAGGTCCGTTTATTAATG
GTTAGTCGAATGGCTAAACCAGAGGAAGTATTGGTTGTAGAGAATGATCAAGGAGAAGTTGTGAGAGAAT
TCATGAAGGATACAGATTCCATAAATTTGTATAAGAATATGAGGGAAACATTGGTTTATCTTACTCATCT
GGATTATGTAGATACAGAAAGAATAATGACAGAGAAGCTTCACAATCAAGTGAATGGTACAGAGTGGTCA
TGGAAAAATTTGAATACATTGTGTTGGGCAATAGGCTCCATTAGTGGAGCAATGCATGAAGAGGACGAAA
AACGATTTCTTGTTACTGTTATAAAGGATCTATTAGGATTATGTGAACAGAAAAGAGGCAAAGATAATAA
AGCTATTATTGCATCAAATATCATGTACATAGTAGGTCAATACCCACGTTTTTTGAGAGCTCACTGGAAA
TTTCTGAAGACTGTAGTTAACAAGCTGTTCGAATTCATGCATGAGACCCATGATGGAGTCCAGGATATGG
CTTGTGATACTTTCATTAAAATAGCCCAAAAATGCCGCAGGCATTTCGTTCAGGTTCAGGTTGGAGAAGT
GATGCCATTTATTGATGAAATTTTGAACAACATTAACACTATTATTTGTGATCTTCAGCCTCAACAGGTT
CATACGTTTTATGAAGCTGTGGGGTACATGATTGGTGCACAAACAGATCAAACAGTACAAGAACACTTGA
TAGAAAAGTACATGTTACTCCCTAATCAAGTGTGGGATAGTATAATCCAGCAGGCAACCAAAAATGTGGA
TATACTGAAAGATCCTGAAACAGTCAAGCAGCTTGGTAGCATTTTGAAAACAAATGTGAGAGCCTGCAAA
GCTGTTGGACACCCCTTTGTAATTCAGCTTGGAAGAATTTATTTAGATATGCTTAATGTATACAAGTGCC
TCAGTGAAAATATTTCTGCAGCTATCCAAGCTAATGGTGAAATGGTTACAAAGCAACCATTGATTAGAAG
TATGCGAACTGTAAAAAGGGAAACTTTAAAGTTAATATCTGGTTGGGTGAGCCGATCCAATGATCCACAG
ATGGTCGCTGAAAATTTTGTTCCCCCTCTGTTGGATGCAGTTCTCATTGATTATCAGAGAAATGTCCCAG
CTGCTAGAGAACCAGAAGTGCTTAGTACTATGGCCATAATTGTCAACAAGTTAGGGGGACATATAACAGC
TGAAATACCTCAAATATTTGATGCTGTTTTTGAATGCACATTGAATATGATAAATAAGGACTTTGAAGAA
TATCCTGAACATAGAACGAACTTTTTCTTACTACTTCAGGCTGTCAATTCTCATTGTTTCCCAGCATTCC
TTGCTATTCCACCTACACAGTTTAAACTTGTTTTGGATTCCATCATTTGGGCTTTCAAACATACTATGAG
GAATGTCGCAGATACGGGCTTACAGATACTTTTTACACTCTTACAAAATGTTGCACAAGAAGAAGCTGCA
GCTCAGAGTTTTTATCAAACTTATTTTTGTGATATTCTCCAGCATATCTTTTCTGTTGTGACAGACACTT
CACATACTGCTGGTTTAACAATGCATGCATCAATTCTTGCATATATGTTTAATTTGGTTGAAGAAGGAAA
AATAAGTACATCATTAAATCCTGGAAATCCAGTTAACAACCAAATCTTTCTTCAGGAATATGTGGCTAAT
CTCCTTAAGTCGGCCTTCCCTCACCTACAAGATGCTCAAGTAAAGCTCTTTGTGACAGGGCTTTTCAGCT
TAAATCAAGATATTCCTGCTTTCAAGGAACATTTAAGAGATTTCCTAGTTCAAATAAAGGAATTTGCAGG
TGAAGACACTTCTGATTTGTTTTTGGAAGAGAGAGAAATAGCCCTACGGCAGGCTGATGAAGAGAAACAT
AAACGTCAAATGTCTGTCCCTGGCATCTTTAATCCACATGAGATTCCAGAAGAAATGTGTGATTAA
